Addgene plasmid #140621: UAST-LbCas12a
Purpose: Gal4 dependent expression of LbCas12a in Drosophila
Depositing lab: Michael Boutros. Depositing organization: Deutsches Krebsforschungszentrum (DKFZ). Publication: Multiplexed conditional genome editing with Cas12a in Drosophila. Port F, Starostecka M, Boutros M. Proc Natl Acad Sci U S A. 2020 Aug 25. pii: 2004655117. doi: 10.1073/pnas.2004655117. PubMed 32843348.
Backbone
  Vector backbone: pUASTattB
  Backbone manufacturer: Johannes Bischof and Konrad Basler
  Backbone size w/o insert (bp): 8500
  Total vector size (bp): 12300
  Vector type: Insect Expression, CRISPR
Growth in bacteria
  Bacterial resistance: Ampicillin, 100 μg/mL
  Growth temperature: 37°C
  Growth strain: DH5alpha
  Copy number: Unknown
Gene/Insert
  Gene/Insert name: LbCas12a (alt name: LbCpf1)
  Insert size (bp): 3800
  Promoter: UAST
  Cloning method: Gibson Cloning
  Sequencing primers: 5′ AATCAACTGCAACTACTG
Terms and licenses: Academic/Nonprofit Terms; Industry Terms: Not Available to Industry
How to cite: UAST-LbCas12a was a gift from Michael Boutros (Addgene plasmid # 140621 ; http://n2t.net/addgene:140621 ; RRID:Addgene_140621)
