[The description below was written by a language model from this plasmid's Addgene catalogue record and pLannotate feature annotations shown in this document.]
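Description:
UAST-LbCas12a is a Drosophila transgenesis and expression plasmid built on the pUASTattB backbone, about 12.3 kb in total, designed for Gal4-dependent expression of the CRISPR nuclease LbCas12a (also called LbCpf1, from Lachnospiraceae bacterium ND2006). In E. coli it is maintained through a high-copy ColE1/pUC-type origin and selected with ampicillin via the AmpR β-lactamase gene. An f1 origin and remnants of a lacZα/lac promoter cloning region with flanking T7 and T3 promoters are carried over from the parental vector.

The expression cassette consists of five tandem Gal4-binding UAS sites placed upstream of the Drosophila hsp70 minimal promoter, the arrangement known as UAST. This drives the roughly 3.7 kb LbCas12a coding sequence, which is fused at its C-terminus to a bipartite nucleoplasmin nuclear localization signal and a 3xHA epitope tag for nuclear targeting and immunodetection. Transcripts are processed through the SV40 small t intron and SV40 polyadenylation signal; the annotated T antigen and SV40 NLS fragments in this region are part of that standard SV40 3′ segment rather than intended coding elements. A φC31 attB site allows integrase-mediated insertion into defined attP landing sites in the fly genome, and the mini-white gene provides an eye-colour marker for identifying transformants. A single loxP site lies next to mini-white.

Once integrated, nuclease expression is silent until the line is crossed to a Gal4 driver, so Cas12a activity can be restricted to chosen tissues or stages. Combined with suitable crRNA transgenes, this supports conditional and multiplexed genome editing in Drosophila.
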