Features (pLannotate 1.2.2; 26 found; start..end, strand, type, name):
     30..458     -  rep_origin     f1 ori (sequence partly withheld): f1 bacteriophage origin of replication; arrow indicates direction of (+) strand synthesis
    463..620     -  CDS            lacZα (fragment): LacZα fragment of β-galactosidase; lacZ fragment
    623..641     +  promoter       T7 promoter: promoter for bacteriophage T7 RNA polymerase
    666..4785    +  gene           mini-white: white; This modified version of the white gene lacks part of the first intron.
   4792..4825    -  protein_bind   loxP: Cre-mediated recombination occurs in the 8-bp core sequence (GCATACAT). Cre recombinase
   4838..4859    -  misc_feature   MCS (fragment): pUC18/19 multiple cloning site
   4858..4952    +  protein_bind   5X UAS: five tandem copies of the "ScaI site" 17-mer CGGAGTACTGTCCTCCG, an upstream activating sequence (UAS) that efficiently binds yeast Gal4 (Webster et al., 1988; Pfeiffer et al., 2010) GAL4
   4971..5209    +  promoter       hsp70 promoter: Drosophila melanogaster hsp70Bb promoter
   5232..8915    +  CDS            LbCpf1: CRISPR-associated protein from Lachnospiraceae bacterium ND2006 (Zetsche et al., 2015)
   8916..8963    +  CDS            nucleoplasmin NLS: bipartite nuclear localization signal from nucleoplasmin
   8970..9050    +  CDS            3xHA: three tandem HA epitope tags
   9060..9134    +  CDS            small t antigen (fragment): SV40 (simian virus 40) small t antigen
   9136..9201    +  intron         small t intron: SV40 (simian virus 40) small t antigen intron
   9331..9351    +  CDS            SV40 NLS: nuclear localization signal of SV40 (simian virus 40) large T antigen
   9358..9492    +  CDS            LT_POVHA (fragment): Protein inferred from homology: Swiss-Prot protein existence level 3. Isoform large T antigen is a key early protein essential for both driving viral replication and inducing cellular transformation. Plays a role in viral genome replication by driving entry of quiescent cells into the cell cycle and by autoregulating the synthesis of viral early mRNA. Displays highly oncogenic activities by corrupting the host cellular checkpoint mechanisms that guard cell division and the transcription, replication, and repair of DNA. Participates in the modulation of cellular gene expression preceeding viral
   9517..9600    +  CDS            large T antigen (fragment): large T antigen from SV40 (simian virus 40)
   9623..9757    +  polyA_signal   SV40 poly(A) signal: SV40 polyadenylation signal
   9786..9855    +  protein_bind   attB: attB site for the φC31 integrase (Groth et al., 2000) phage φC31 integrase
  10074..10092   -  promoter       T3 promoter: promoter for bacteriophage T3 RNA polymerase
  10135..10157   -  protein_bind   lac operator (fragment): The lac repressor binds to the lac operator to inhibit transcription in E. coli. This inhibition can be relieved by adding lactose or isopropyl-β-D-thiogalactopyranoside (IPTG). lac repressor encoded by lacI
  10161..10191   -  promoter       lac promoter: promoter for the E. coli lac operon
  10206..10227   -  protein_bind   CAP binding site: CAP binding activates transcription in the presence of cAMP. E. coli catabolite activator protein
  10240..10332   -  CDS            lacI (fragment): lac repressor; lacI; The lac repressor binds to the lac operator to inhibit transcription in E. coli. This inhibition can be relieved by adding lactose or isopropyl-β-D-thiogalactopyranoside (IPTG).
  10515..11103   -  rep_origin     ori: high-copy-number ColE1/pMB1/pBR322/pUC origin of replication
  11274..12134   -  CDS            AmpR: β-lactamase; bla; confers resistance to ampicillin, carbenicillin, and related antibiotics
  12135..12239   -  promoter       AmpR promoter: bla
>Addgene plasmid #140621 | UAST-LbCas12a | addgene full sequence | sequence record 309014 | Addgene NGS Result
CTAAATTGTAAGCGTTAATATTTTGTTAAAATTCGCGTTAAATTTTTGTTAAATCAGCTCATTTTTTAAC
CAATAGGCCGAAATCGGCAAAATCCCTTATAAATCAAAAGAATAGACCGAGATAGGGT
[37 nt withheld, positions 129-165]
AAAGAACGTGGACTCCAACGTCAAAGG
[49 nt withheld, positions 193-241]
T
[91 nt withheld, positions 243-333]
G
[124 nt withheld, positions 335-458]
CCCATTCGCCATTCAGGCTGCGCAACTGTTGGGAAGGGCGATCGGTGCGGGCCTCTTCGCTATTACGCCA
GCTGGCGAAAGGGGGATGTGCTGCAAGGCGATTAAGTTGGGTAACGCCAGGGTTTTCCCAGTCACGACGT
TGTAAAACGACGGCCAGTGAATTGTAATACGACTCACTATAGGGCGAATTGGGTACGTACCGGGCCCCTA
GTATGTATGTAAGTTAATAAAACCCATTTTTGCGGAAAGTAGATAAAAAAAACATTTTTTTTTTTTACTG
CACTGGATATCATTGAACTTATCTGATCAGTTTTAAATTTACTTCGATCCAAGGGTATTTGATGTACCAG
GTTCTTTCGATTACCTCTCACTCAAAATGACATTCCACTCAAAGTCAGCGCTGTTTGCCTCCTTCTCTGT
CCACAGAAATATCGCCGTCTCTTTCGCCGCTGCGTCCGCTATCTCTTTCGCCACCGTTTGTAGCGTTACG
TAGCGTCAATGTCCGCCTTCAGTTGCATTTTGTCAGCGGTTTCGTGACGAAGCTCCAAGCGGTTTACGCC
ATCAATTAAACACAAAGTGCTGTGCCAAAACTCCTCTCGCTTCTTATTTTTGTTTGTTTTTTGAGTGATT
GGGGTGGTGATTGGTTTTGGGTGGGTAAGCAGGGGAAAGTGTGAAAAATCCCGGCAATGGGCCAAGAGGA
TCAGGAGCTATTAATTCGCGGAGGCAGCAAACACCCATCTGCCGAGCATCTGAACAATGTGAGTAGTACA
TGTGCATACATCTTAAGTTCACTTGATCTATAGGAACTGCGATTGCAACATCAAATTGTCTGCGGCGTGA
GAACTGCGACCCACAAAAATCCCAAACCGCAATTGCACAAACAAATAGTGACACGAAACAGATTATTCTG
GTAGCTGTTCTCGCTATATAAGACAATTTTTGAGATCATATCATGATCAAGACATCTAAAGGCATTCATT
TTCGACTATATTCTTTTTTACAAAAAATATAACAACCAGATATTTTAAGCTGATCCTAGATGCACAAAAA
ATAAATAAAAGTATAAACCTACTTCGTAGGATACTTCGGGGTACTTTTTGTTCGGGGTTAGATGAGCATA
ACGCTTGTAGTTGATATTTGAGATCCCCTATCATTGCAGGGTGACAGCGGAGCGGCTTCGCAGAGCTGCA
TTAACCAGGGCTTCGGGCAGGCCAAAAACTACGGCACGCTCCGGCCACCCAGTCCGCCGGAGGACTCCGG
TTCAGGGAGCGGCCAACTAGCCGAGAACCTCACCTATGCCTGGCACAATATGGACATCTTTGGGGCGGTC
AATCAGCCGGGCTCCGGATGGCGGCAGCTGGTCAACCGGACACGCGGACTATTCTGCAACGAGCGACACA
TACCGGCGCCCAGGAAACATTTGCTCAAGAACGGTGAGTTTCTATTCGCAGTCGGCTGATCTGTGTGAAA
TCTTAATAAAGGGTCCAATTACCAATTTGAAACTCAGTTTGCGGCGTGGCCTATCCGGGCGAACTTTTGG
CCGTGATGGGCAGTTCCGGTGCCGGAAAGACGACCCTGCTGAATGCCCTTGCCTTTCGATCGCCGCAGGG
CATCCAAGTATCGCCATCCGGGATGCGACTGCTCAATGGCCAACCTGTGGACGCCAAGGAGATGCAGGCC
AGGTGCGCCTATGTCCAGCAGGATGACCTCTTTATCGGCTCCCTAACGGCCAGGGAACACCTGATTTTCC
AAGCCATGGTGCGGATGCCACGACATCTGACCTATCGGCAGCGAGTGGCCCGCGTGGATCAGGTGATCCA
GGAGCTTTCGCTCAGCAAATGTCAGCACACGATCATCGGTGTGCCCGGCAGGGTGAAAGGTCTGTCCGGC
GGAGAAAGGAAGCGTCTGGCATTCGCCTCCGAGGCTCTAACCGATCCGCCGCTTCTGATCTGCGATGAGC
CCACCTCCGGACTGGACTCCTTTACCGCCCACAGCGTCGTCCAGGTGCTGAAGAAGCTGTCGCAGAAGGG
CAAGACCGTCATCCTGACCATTCATCAGCCGTCTTCCGAGCTGTTTGAGCTCTTTGACAAGATCCTTCTG
ATGGCCGAGGGCAGGGTAGCTTTCTTGGGCACTCCCAGCGAAGCCGTCGACTTCTTTTCCTAGTGAGTTC
GATGTGTTTATTAAGGGTATCTAGTATTACATAACATCTCAACTCCTATCCAGCGTGGGTGCCCAGTGTC
CTACCAACTACAATCCGGCGGACTTTTACGTACAGGTGTTGGCCGTTGTGCCCGGACGGGAGATCGAGTC
CCGTGATCGGATCGCCAAGATATGCGACAATTTTGCCATTAGCAAAGTAGCCCGGGATATGGAGCAGTTG
TTGGCCACCAAAAATCTGGAGAAGCCACTGGAGCAGCCGGAGAATGGGTACACCTACAAGGCCACCTGGT
TCATGCAGTTCCGGGCGGTCCTGTGGCGATCCTGGCTGTCGGTGCTCAAGGAACCACTCCTCGTAAAAGT
GCGACTTATTCAGACAACGGTGAGTGGTTCCAGTGGAAACAAATGATATAACGCTTACAATTCTTGGAAA
CAAATTCGCTAGATTTTAGATAGAATTGCCTGATTCCACACCCTTCTTAGTTTTTTTCAATGAGATGTAT
AGTTTATAGTTTTGCAGAAGATAAATAAATTTCATTTAACTCGCGAATATTAATGAGATGCGAGTAACAT
TTTAATTTGCAGATGGTTGCCATCTTGATTGGCCTCATCTTTTTGGGCCAACAACTCACGCAAGTGGGTG
TGATGAATATCAACGGAGCCATCTTCCTCTTCCTGACCAACATGACCTTTCAAAACGTCTTTGCCACGAT
AAATGTAAGTCATGTTTAGAATACATTTGCATTTCAATAATTTACTAACTTTCTAATGAATCGATTCGAT
TTAGGTGTTCACCTCAGAGCTGCCAGTTTTTATGAGGGAGGCCCGAAGTCGACTTTATCGCTGTGACACA
TACTTTCTGGGCAAAACGATTGCCGAATTGCCGCTTTTTCTCACAGTGCCACTGGTCTTCACGGCGATTG
CCTATCCGATGATCGGACTGCGGGCCGGAGTGCTGCACTTCTTCAACTGCCTGGCGCTGGTCACTCTGGT
GGCCAATGTGTCAACGTCCTTCGGATATCTAATATCCTGCGCCAGCTCCTCGACCTCGATGGCGCTGTCT
GTGGGTCCGCCGGTTATCATACCATTCCTGCTCTTTGGCGGCTTCTTCTTGAACTCGGGCTCGGTGCCAG
TATACCTCAAATGGTTGTCGTACCTCTCATGGTTCCGTTACGCCAACGAGGGTCTGCTGATTAACCAATG
GGCGGACGTGGAGCCGGGCGAAATTAGCTGCACATCGTCGAACACCACGTGCCCCAGTTCGGGCAAGGTC
ATCCTGGAGACGCTTAACTTCTCCGCCGCCGATCTGCCGCTGGACTACGTGGGTCTGGCCATTCTCATCG
TGAGCTTCCGGGTGCTCGCATATCTGGCTCTAAGACTTCGGGCCCGACGCAAGGAGTAGCCGACATATAT
CCGAAATAACTGCTTGTTTTTTTTTTTTACCATTATTACCATCGTGTTTACTGTTTATTGCCCCCTCAAA
AAGCTAATGTAATTATATTTGTGCCAATAAAAACAAGATATGACCTATAGAATACAAGTATTTCCCCTTC
GAACATCCCCACAAGTAGACTTTGGATTTGTCTTCTAACCAAAAGACTTACACACCTGCATACCTTACAT
CAAAAACTCGTTTATCGCTACATAAAACACCGGGATATATTTTTTATATACATACTTTTCAAATCGCGCG
CCCTCTTCATAATTCACCTCCACCACACCACGTTTCGTAGTTGCTCTTTCGCTGTCTCCCACCCGCTCTC
CGCAACACATTCACCTTTTGTTCGACGACCTTGGAGCGACTGTCGTTAGTTCCGCGCGATTCGGTTCGCT
CAAATGGTTCCGAGTGGTTCATTTCGTCTCAATAGAAATTAGTAATAAATATTTGTATGTACAATTTATT
TGCTCCAATATATTTGTATATATTTCCCTCACAGCTATATTTATTCTAATTTAATATTATGACTTTTTAA
GGTAATTTTTTGTGACCTGTTCGGAGTGATTAGCGTTACAATTTGAACTGAAAGTGACATCCAGTGTTTG
TTCCTTGTGTAGATGCATCTCAAAAAAATGGTGGGCATAATAGTGTTGTTTATATATATCAAAAATAACA
ACTATAATAATAAGAATACATTTAATTTAGAAAATGCTTGGATTTCACTGGAACTAGGCTAGCATAACTT
CGTATAATGTATGCTATACGAAGTTATGCTAGCGGATCCAAGCTTGCATGCCTGCAGGTCGGAGTACTGT
CCTCCGAGCGGAGTACTGTCCTCCGAGCGGAGTACTGTCCTCCGAGCGGAGTACTGTCCTCCGAGCGGAG
TACTGTCCTCCGAGCGGAGACTCTAGCGAGCGCCGGAGTATAAATAGAGGCGCTTCGTCTACGGAGCGAC
AATTCAATTCAAACAAGCAAAGTGAACACGTCGCTAAGCGAAAGCTAAGCAAATAAACAAGCGCAGCTGA
ACAAGCTAAACAATCTGCAGTAAAGTGCAAGTTAAAGTGAATCAATTAAAAGTAACCAGCAACCAAGTAA
ATCAACTGCAACTACTGAAATCTGCCAAGAAGTAATTATTGAATACAAGAAGAGAACTCTGAATAGGGAA
TTGGGAATTCACCATGAGCAAGCTGGAGAAGTTTACAAACTGCTACTCCCTGTCTAAGACCCTGAGGTTC
AAGGCCATCCCTGTGGGCAAGACCCAGGAGAACATCGACAATAAGCGGCTGCTGGTGGAGGACGAGAAGA
GAGCCGAGGATTATAAGGGCGTGAAGAAGCTGCTGGATCGCTACTATCTGTCTTTTATCAACGACGTGCT
GCACAGCATCAAGCTGAAGAATCTGAACAATTACATCAGCCTGTTCCGGAAGAAAACCAGAACCGAGAAG
GAGAATAAGGAGCTGGAGAACCTGGAGATCAATCTGCGGAAGGAGATCGCCAAGGCCTTCAAGGGCAACG
AGGGCTACAAGTCCCTGTTTAAGAAGGATATCATCGAGACAATCCTGCCAGAGTTCCTGGACGATAAGGA
CGAGATCGCCCTGGTGAACAGCTTCAATGGCTTTACCACAGCCTTCACCGGCTTCTTTGATAACAGAGAG
AATATGTTTTCCGAGGAGGCCAAGAGCACATCCATCGCCTTCAGGTGTATCAACGAGAATCTGACCCGCT
ACATCTCTAATATGGACATCTTCGAGAAGGTGGACGCCATCTTTGATAAGCACGAGGTGCAGGAGATCAA
GGAGAAGATCCTGAACAGCGACTATGATGTGGAGGATTTCTTTGAGGGCGAGTTCTTTAACTTTGTGCTG
ACACAGGAGGGCATCGACGTGTATAACGCCATCATCGGCGGCTTCGTGACCGAGAGCGGCGAGAAGATCA
AGGGCCTGAACGAGTACATCAACCTGTATAATCAGAAAACCAAGCAGAAGCTGCCTAAGTTTAAGCCACT
GTATAAGCAGGTGCTGAGCGATCGGGAGTCTCTGAGCTTCTACGGCGAGGGCTATACATCCGATGAGGAG
GTGCTGGAGGTGTTTAGAAACACCCTGAACAAGAACAGCGAGATCTTCAGCTCCATCAAGAAGCTGGAGA
AGCTGTTCAAGAATTTTGACGAGTACTCTAGCGCCGGCATCTTTGTGAAGAACGGCCCCGCCATCAGCAC
AATCTCCAAGGATATCTTCGGCGAGTGGAACGTGATCCGGGACAAGTGGAATGCCGAGTATGACGATATC
CACCTGAAGAAGAAGGCCGTGGTGACCGAGAAGTACGAGGACGATCGGAGAAAGTCCTTCAAGAAGATCG
GCTCCTTTTCTCTGGAGCAGCTGCAGGAGTACGCCGACGCCGATCTGTCTGTGGTGGAGAAGCTGAAGGA
GATCATCATCCAGAAGGTGGATGAGATCTACAAGGTGTATGGCTCCTCTGAGAAGCTGTTCGACGCCGAT
TTTGTGCTGGAGAAGAGCCTGAAGAAGAACGACGCCGTGGTGGCCATCATGAAGGACCTGCTGGATTCTG
TGAAGAGCTTCGAGAATTACATCAAGGCCTTCTTTGGCGAGGGCAAGGAGACAAACAGGGACGAGTCCTT
CTATGGCGATTTTGTGCTGGCCTACGACATCCTGCTGAAGGTGGACCACATCTACGATGCCATCCGCAAT
TATGTGACCCAGAAGCCCTACTCTAAGGATAAGTTCAAGCTGTATTTTCAGAACCCTCAGTTCATGGGCG
GCTGGGACAAGGATAAGGAGACAGACTATCGGGCCACCATCCTGAGATACGGCTCCAAGTACTATCTGGC
CATCATGGATAAGAAGTACGCCAAGTGCCTGCAGAAGATCGACAAGGACGATGTGAACGGCAATTACGAG
AAGATCAACTATAAGCTGCTGCCCGGCCCTAATAAGATGCTGCCAAAGGTGTTCTTTTCTAAGAAGTGGA
TGGCCTACTATAACCCCAGCGAGGACATCCAGAAGATCTACAAGAATGGCACATTCAAGAAGGGCGATAT
GTTTAACCTGAATGACTGTCACAAGCTGATCGACTTCTTTAAGGATAGCATCTCCCGGTATCCAAAGTGG
TCCAATGCCTACGATTTCAACTTTTCTGAGACAGAGAAGTATAAGGACATCGCCGGCTTTTACAGAGAGG
TGGAGGAGCAGGGCTATAAGGTGAGCTTCGAGTCTGCCAGCAAGAAGGAGGTGGATAAGCTGGTGGAGGA
GGGCAAGCTGTATATGTTCCAGATCTATAACAAGGACTTTTCCGATAAGTCTCACGGCACACCCAATCTG
CACACCATGTACTTCAAGCTGCTGTTTGACGAGAACAATCACGGACAGATCAGGCTGAGCGGAGGAGCAG
AGCTGTTCATGAGGCGCGCCTCCCTGAAGAAGGAGGAGCTGGTGGTGCACCCAGCCAACTCCCCTATCGC
CAACAAGAATCCAGATAATCCCAAGAAAACCACAACCCTGTCCTACGACGTGTATAAGGATAAGAGGTTT
TCTGAGGACCAGTACGAGCTGCACATCCCAATCGCCATCAATAAGTGCCCCAAGAACATCTTCAAGATCA
ATACAGAGGTGCGCGTGCTGCTGAAGCACGACGATAACCCCTATGTGATCGGCATCGATAGGGGCGAGCG
CAATCTGCTGTATATCGTGGTGGTGGACGGCAAGGGCAACATCGTGGAGCAGTATTCCCTGAACGAGATC
ATCAACAACTTCAACGGCATCAGGATCAAGACAGATTACCACTCTCTGCTGGACAAGAAGGAGAAGGAGA
GGTTCGAGGCCCGCCAGAACTGGACCTCCATCGAGAATATCAAGGAGCTGAAGGCCGGCTATATCTCTCA
GGTGGTGCACAAGATCTGCGAGCTGGTGGAGAAGTACGATGCCGTGATCGCCCTGGAGGACCTGAACTCT
GGCTTTAAGAATAGCCGCGTGAAGGTGGAGAAGCAGGTGTATCAGAAGTTCGAGAAGATGCTGATCGATA
AGCTGAACTACATGGTGGACAAGAAGTCTAATCCTTGTGCAACAGGCGGCGCCCTGAAGGGCTATCAGAT
CACCAATAAGTTCGAGAGCTTTAAGTCCATGTCTACCCAGAACGGCTTCATCTTTTACATCCCTGCCTGG
CTGACATCCAAGATCGATCCATCTACCGGCTTTGTGAACCTGCTGAAAACCAAGTATACCAGCATCGCCG
ATTCCAAGAAGTTCATCAGCTCCTTTGACAGGATCATGTACGTGCCCGAGGAGGATCTGTTCGAGTTTGC
CCTGGACTATAAGAACTTCTCTCGCACAGACGCCGATTACATCAAGAAGTGGAAGCTGTACTCCTACGGC
AACCGGATCAGAATCTTCCGGAATCCTAAGAAGAACAACGTGTTCGACTGGGAGGAGGTGTGCCTGACCA
GCGCCTATAAGGAGCTGTTCAACAAGTACGGCATCAATTATCAGCAGGGCGATATCAGAGCCCTGCTGTG
CGAGCAGTCCGACAAGGCCTTCTACTCTAGCTTTATGGCCCTGATGAGCCTGATGCTGCAGATGCGGAAC
AGCATCACAGGCCGCACCGACGTGGATTTTCTGATCAGCCCTGTGAAGAACTCCGACGGCATCTTCTACG
ATAGCCGGAACTATGAGGCCCAGGAGAATGCCATCCTGCCAAAGAACGCCGACGCCAATGGCGCCTATAA
CATCGCCAGAAAGGTGCTGTGGGCCATCGGCCAGTTCAAGAAGGCCGAGGACGAGAAGCTGGATAAGGTG
AAGATCGCCATCTCTAACAAGGAGTGGCTGGAGTACGCCCAGACCAGCGTGAAGCACAAAAGGCCGGCGG
CCACGAAAAAGGCCGGCCAGGCAAAAAAGAAAAAGGGATCCTACCCATACGATGTTCCAGATTACGCTTA
TCCCTACGACGTGCCTGATTATGCATACCCATATGATGTCCCCGACTATGCCTAACTAGAGGATCTTTGT
GAAGGAACCTTACTTCTGTGGTGTGACATAATTGGACAAACTACCTACAGAGATTTAAAGCTCTAAGGTA
AATATAAAATTTTTAAGTGTATAATGTGTTAAACTACTGATTCTAATTGTTTGTGTATTTTAGATTCCAA
CCTATGGAACTGATGAATGGGAGCAGTGGTGGAATGCCTTTAATGAGGAAAACCTGTTTTGCTCAGAAGA
AATGCCATCTAGTGATGATGAGGCTACTGCTGACTCTCAACATTCTACTCCTCCAAAAAAGAAGAGAAAG
GTAGAAGACCCCAAGGACTTTCCTTCAGAATTGCTAAGTTTTTTGAGTCATGCTGTGTTTAGTAATAGAA
CTCTTGCTTGCTTTGCTATTTACACCACAAAGGAAAAAGCTGCACTGCTATACAAGAAAATTATGGAAAA
ATATTTGATGTATAGTGCCTTGACTAGAGATCATAATCAGCCATACCACATTTGTAGAGGTTTTACTTGC
TTTAAAAAACCTCCCACACCTCCCCCTGAACCTGAAACATAAAATGAATGCAATTGTTGTTGTTAACTTG
TTTATTGCAGCTTATAATGGTTACAAATAAAGCAATAGCATCACAAATTTCACAAATAAAGCATTTTTTT
CACTGCATTCTAGTTGTGGTTTGTCCAAACTCATCAATGTATCTTATCATGTCTGGATCCACTAGTGTCG
ACGATGTAGGTCACGGTCTCGAAGCCGCGGTGCGGGTGCCAGGGCGTGCCCTTGGGCTCCCCGGGCGCGT
ACTCCACCTCACCCATCTGGTCCATCATGATGAACGGGTCGAGGTGGCGGTAGTTGATCCCGGCGAACGC
GCGGCGCACCGGGAAGCCCTCGCCCTCGAAACCGCTGGGCGCGGTGGTCACGGTGAGCACGGGACGTGCG
ACGGCGTCGGCGGGTGCGGATACGCGGGGCAGCGTCAGCGGGTTCTCGACGGTCACGGCGGGCATGTCGA
CACTAGTTCTAGCCAGCTTTTGTTCCCTTTAGTGAGGGTTAATTTCGAGCTTGGCGTAATCATGGTCATA
GCTGTTTCCTGTGTGAAATTGTTATCCGCTCACAATTCCACACAACATACGAGCCGGAAGCATAAAGTGT
AAAGCCTGGGGTGCCTAATGAGTGAGCTAACTCACATTAATTGCGTTGCGCTCACTGCCCGCTTTCCAGT
CGGGAAACCTGTCGTGCCAGCTGCATTAATGAATCGGCCAACGCGCGGGGAGAGGCGGTTTGCGTATTGG
GCGCTCTTCCGCTTCCTCGCTCACTGACTCGCTGCGCTCGGTCGTTCGGCTGCGGCGAGCGGTATCAGCT
CACTCAAAGGCGGTAATACGGTTATCCACAGAATCAGGGGATAACGCAGGAAAGAACATGTGAGCAAAAG
GCCAGCAAAAGGCCAGGAACCGTAAAAAGGCCGCGTTGCTGGCGTTTTTCCATAGGCTCCGCCCCCCTGA
CGAGCATCACAAAAATCGACGCTCAAGTCAGAGGTGGCGAAACCCGACAGGACTATAAAGATACCAGGCG
TTTCCCCCTGGAAGCTCCCTCGTGCGCTCTCCTGTTCCGACCCTGCCGCTTACCGGATACCTGTCCGCCT
TTCTCCCTTCGGGAAGCGTGGCGCTTTCTCATAGCTCACGCTGTAGGTATCTCAGTTCGGTGTAGGTCGT
TCGCTCCAAGCTGGGCTGTGTGCACGAACCCCCCGTTCAGCCCGACCGCTGCGCCTTATCCGGTAACTAT
CGTCTTGAGTCCAACCCGGTAAGACACGACTTATCGCCACTGGCAGCAGCCACTGGTAACAGGATTAGCA
GAGCGAGGTATGTAGGCGGTGCTACAGAGTTCTTGAAGTGGTGGCCTAACTACGGCTACACTAGAAGAAC
AGTATTTGGTATCTGCGCTCTGCTGAAGCCAGTTACCTTCGGAAAAAGAGTTGGTAGCTCTTGATCCGGC
AAACAAACCACCGCTGGTAGCGGTGGTTTTTTTGTTTGCAAGCAGCAGATTACGCGCAGAAAAAAAGGAT
CTCAAGAAGATCCTTTGATCTTTTCTACGGGGTCTGACGCTCAGTGGAACGAAAACTCACGTTAAGGGAT
TTTGGTCATGAGATTATCAAAAAGGATCTTCACCTAGATCCTTTTAAATTAAAAATGAAGTTTTAAATCA
ATCTAAAGTATATATGAGTAAACTTGGTCTGACAGTTACCAATGCTTAATCAGTGAGGCACCTATCTCAG
CGATCTGTCTATTTCGTTCATCCATAGTTGCCTGACTCCCCGTCGTGTAGATAACTACGATACGGGAGGG
CTTACCATCTGGCCCCAGTGCTGCAATGATACCGCGAGACCCACGCTCACCGGCTCCAGATTTATCAGCA
ATAAACCAGCCAGCCGGAAGGGCCGAGCGCAGAAGTGGTCCTGCAACTTTATCCGCCTCCATCCAGTCTA
TTAATTGTTGCCGGGAAGCTAGAGTAAGTAGTTCGCCAGTTAATAGTTTGCGCAACGTTGTTGCCATTGC
TACAGGCATCGTGGTGTCACGCTCGTCGTTTGGTATGGCTTCATTCAGCTCCGGTTCCCAACGATCAAGG
CGAGTTACATGATCCCCCATGTTGTGCAAAAAAGCGGTTAGCTCCTTCGGTCCTCCGATCGTTGTCAGAA
GTAAGTTGGCCGCAGTGTTATCACTCATGGTTATGGCAGCACTGCATAATTCTCTTACTGTCATGCCATC
CGTAAGATGCTTTTCTGTGACTGGTGAGTACTCAACCAAGTCATTCTGAGAATAGTGTATGCGGCGACCG
AGTTGCTCTTGCCCGGCGTCAATACGGGATAATACCGCGCCACATAGCAGAACTTTAAAAGTGCTCATCA
TTGGAAAACGTTCTTCGGGGCGAAAACTCTCAAGGATCTTACCGCTGTTGAGATCCAGTTCGATGTAACC
CACTCGTGCACCCAACTGATCTTCAGCATCTTTTACTTTCACCAGCGTTTCTGGGTGAGCAAAAACAGGA
AGGCAAAATGCCGCAAAAAAGGGAATAAGGGCGACACGGAAATGTTGAATACTCATACTCTTCCTTTTTC
AATATTATTGAAGCATTTATCAGGGTTATTGTCTCATGAGCGGATACATATTTGAATGTATTTAGAAAAA
TAAACAAATAGGGGTTCCGCGCACATTTCCCCGAAAAGTGCCAC
